>Addgene plasmid #128758 | pU6-sgRNA EF1Alpha-puro-T2A-BFP.PAPD4-3 | depositor full sequence | sequence record 246906 | pU6-sgRNA EF1Alpha-puro-T2A-BFP.PAPD4-3 sequence 8888 bps
GCTTAAGCGGTCGACGGATCGGGAGATCTCCCGATCCCCTATGGTGCACTCTCAGTACAATCTGCTCTGA
TGCCGCATAGTTAAGCCAGTATCTGCTCCCTGCTTGTGTGTTGGAGGTCGCTGAGTAGTGCGCGAGCAAA
ATTTAAGCTACAACAAGGCAAGGCTTGACCGACAATTGCATGAAGAATCTGCTTAGGGTTAGGCGTTTTG
CGCTGCTTCGCGATGTACGGGCCAGATATACGCGTTGACATTGATTATTGACTAGTTATTAATAGTAATC
AATTACGGGGTCATTAGTTCATAGCCCATATATGGAGTTCCGCGTTACATAACTTACGGTAAATGGCCCG
CCTGGCTGACCGCCCAACGACCCCCGCCCATTGACGTCAATAATGACGTATGTTCCCATAGTAACGCCAA
TAGGGACTTTCCATTGACGTCAATGGGTGGAGTATTTACGGTAAACTGCCCACTTGGCAGTACATCAAGT
GTATCATATGCCAAGTACGCCCCCTATTGACGTCAATGACGGTAAATGGCCCGCCTGGCATTATGCCCAG
TACATGACCTTATGGGACTTTCCTACTTGGCAGTACATCTACGTATTAGTCATCGCTATTACCATGGTGA
TGCGGTTTTGGCAGTACATCAATGGGCGTGGATAGCGGTTTGACTCACGGGGATTTCCAAGTCTCCACCC
CATTGACGTCAATGGGAGTTTGTTTTGGCACCAAAATCAACGGGACTTTCCAAAATGTCGTAACAACTCC
GCCCCATTGACGCAAATGGGCGGTAGGCGTGTACGGTGGGAGGTCTATATAAGCAGCGCGTTTTGCCTGT
ACTGGGTCTCTCTGGTTAGACCAGATCTGAGCCTGGGAGCTCTCTGGCTAACTAGGGAACCCACTGCTTA
AGCCTCAATAAAGCTTGCCTTGAGTGCTTCAAGTAGTGTGTGCCCGTCTGTTGTGTGACTCTGGTAACTA
GAGATCCCTCAGACCCTTTTAGTCAGTGTGGAAAATCTCTAGCAGTGGCGCCCGAACAGGGACTTGAAAG
CGAAAGGGAAACCAGAGGAGCTCTCTCGACGCAGGACTCGGCTTGCTGAAGCGCGCACGGCAAGAGGCGA
GGGGCGGCGACTGGTGAGTACGCCAAAAATTTTGACTAGCGGAGGCTAGAAGGAGAGAGATGGGTGCGAG
AGCGTCAGTATTAAGCGGGGGAGAATTAGATCGCGATGGGAAAAAATTCGGTTAAGGCCAGGGGGAAAGA
AAAAATATAAATTAAAACATATAGTATGGGCAAGCAGGGAGCTAGAACGATTCGCAGTTAATCCTGGCCT
GTTAGAAACATCAGAAGGCTGTAGACAAATACTGGGACAGCTACAACCATCCCTTCAGACAGGATCAGAA
GAACTTAGATCATTATATAATACAGTAGCAACCCTCTATTGTGTGCATCAAAGGATAGAGATAAAAGACA
CCAAGGAAGCTTTAGACAAGATAGAGGAAGAGCAAAACAAAAGTAAGACCACCGCACAGCAAGCGGCCGG
CCGCGCTGATCTTCAGACCTGGAGGAGGAGATATGAGGGACAATTGGAGAAGTGAATTATATAAATATAA
AGTAGTAAAAATTGAACCATTAGGAGTAGCACCCACCAAGGCAAAGAGAAGAGTGGTGCAGAGAGAAAAA
AGAGCAGTGGGAATAGGAGCTTTGTTCCTTGGGTTCTTGGGAGCAGCAGGAAGCACTATGGGCGCAGCGT
CAATGACGCTGACGGTACAGGCCAGACAATTATTGTCTGGTATAGTGCAGCAGCAGAACAATTTGCTGAG
GGCTATTGAGGCGCAACAGCATCTGTTGCAACTCACAGTCTGGGGCATCAAGCAGCTCCAGGCAAGAATC
CTGGCTGTGGAAAGATACCTAAAGGATCAACAGCTCCTGGGGATTTGGGGTTGCTCTGGAAAACTCATTT
GCACCACTGCTGTGCCTTGGAATGCTAGTTGGAGTAATAAATCTCTGGAACAGATTTGGAATCACACGAC
CTGGATGGAGTGGGACAGAGAAATTAACAATTACACAAGCTTAATACACTCCTTAATTGAAGAATCGCAA
AACCAGCAAGAAAAGAATGAACAAGAATTATTGGAATTAGATAAATGGGCAAGTTTGTGGAATTGGTTTA
ACATAACAAATTGGCTGTGGTATATAAAATTATTCATAATGATAGTAGGAGGCTTGGTAGGTTTAAGAAT
AGTTTTTGCTGTACTTTCTATAGTGAATAGAGTTAGGCAGGGATATTCACCATTATCGTTTCAGACCCAC
CTCCCAACCCCGAGGGGACCCGACAGGCCCGAAGGAATAGAAGAAGAAGGTGGAGAGAGAGACAGAGACA
GATCCATTCGATTAGTGAACGGATCGGCACTGCGTGCGCCAATTCTGCAGACAAATGGCAGTATTCATCC
ACAATTTTAAAAGAAAAGGGGGGATTGGGGGGTACAGTGCAGGGGAAAGAATAGTAGACATAATAGCAAC
AGACATACAAACTAAAGAATTACAAAAACAAATTACAAAAATTCAAAATTTTCGGGTTTATTACAGGGAC
AGCAGAGATCCAGTTTGGTTAGTACCGGGCCCGCTCTAGAGATCCGACGCGCCATCTCTAGGCCCGCGCC
GGCCCCCTCGCACGGACTTGTGGGAGAAGCTCGGCTACTCCCCTGCCCCGGTTAATTTGCATATAATATT
TCCTAGTAACTATAGAGGCTTAATGTGCGATAAAAGACAGATAATCTGTTCTTTTTAATACTAGCTACAT
TTTACATGATAGGCTTGGATTTCTATAACTTCGTATAGCATACATTATACGAAGTTATAAACAGCACAAA
AGGAAACTCACCCTAACTGTAAAGTAATTGTGTGTTTTGAGACTATAAGTATCCCTTGGAGAACCACCTT
GTTGGCCCGGATGAGAATAGGCAGGTTTAAGAGCTAAGCTGGAAACAGCATAGCAAGTTTAAATAAGGCT
AGTCCGTTATCAACTTGAAAAAGTGGCACCGAGTCGGTGCTTTTTTTCTCGAGTACTAGGATCCATTAGG
CGGCCGCGTGGATAACCGTATTACCGCCATGCATGTGCCCGTCAGTGGGCAGAGCGCACATCGCCCACAG
TCCCCGAGAAGTTGGGGGGAGGGGTCGGCAATTGAACCGGTGCCTAGAGAAGGTGGCGCGGGGTAAACTG
GGAAAGTGATGTCGTGTACTGGCTCCGCCTTTTTCCCGAGGGTGGGGGAGAACCGTATATAAGTGCAGTA
GTCGCCGTGAACGTTCTTTTTCGCAACGGGTTTGCCGCCAGAACACAGGTAAGTGCCGTGTGTGGTTCCC
GCGGGCCTGGCCTCTTTACGGGTTATGGCCCTTGCGTGCCTTGAATTACTTCCACCTGGCTGCAGTACGT
GATTCTTGATCCCGAGCTTCGGGTTGGAAGTGGGTGGGAGAGTTCGAGGCCTTGCGCTTAAGGAGCCCCT
TCGCCTCGTGCTTGAGTTGAGGCCTGGCCTGGGCGCTGGGGCCGCCGCGTGCGAATCTGGTGGCACCTTC
GCGCCTGTCTCGCTGCTTTCGATAAGTCTCTAGCCATTTAAAATTTTTGATGACCTGCTGCGACGCTTTT
TTTCTGGCAAGATAGTCTTGTAAATGCGGGCCAAGATCTGCACACTGGTATTTCGGTTTTTGGGGCCGCG
GGCGGCGACGGGGCCCGTGCGTCCCAGCGCACATGTTCGGCGAGGCGGGGCCTGCGAGCGCGGCCACCGA
GAATCGGACGGGGGTAGTCTCAAGCTGGCCGGCCTGCTCTGGTGCCTGGCCTCGCGCCGCCGTGTATCGC
CCCGCCCTGGGCGGCAAGGCTGGCCCGGTCGGCACCAGTTGCGTGAGCGGAAAGATGGCCGCTTCCCGGC
CCTGCTGCAGGGAGCTCAAAATGGAGGACGCGGCGCTCGGGAGAGCGGGCGGGTGAGTCACCCACACAAA
GGAAAAGGGCCTTTCCGTCCTCAGCCGTCGCTTCATGTGACTCCACGGAGTACCGGGCGCCGTCCAGGCA
CCTCGATTAGTTCTCGCGCTTTTGGAGTACGTCGTCTTTAGGTTGGGGGGAGGGGTTTTATGCGATGGAG
TTTCCCCACACTGAGTGGGTGGAGACTGAAGTTAGGCCAGCTTGGCACTTGATGTAATTCTCCTTGGAAT
TTGCCCTTTTTGAGTTTGGATCTTGGTTCATTCTCAAGCCTCAGACAGTGGTTCAAAGTTTTTTTCTTCC
ATTTCAGGTGTCGTGAGCTAGCCCACCATGACCGAGTACAAGCCCACGGTGCGCCTCGCCACCCGCGACG
ACGTCCCCCGGGCCGTACGCACCCTCGCCGCCGCGTTCGCCGACTACCCCGCCACGCGCCACACCGTCGA
CCCGGACCGCCACATCGAGCGGGTCACCGAGCTGCAAGAACTCTTCCTCACGCGCGTCGGGCTCGACATC
GGCAAGGTGTGGGTCGCGGACGACGGCGCCGCGGTGGCGGTCTGGACCACGCCGGAGAGCGTCGAAGCGG
GGGCGGTGTTCGCCGAGATCGGCCCGCGCATGGCCGAGTTGAGCGGTTCCCGGCTGGCCGCGCAGCAACA
GATGGAAGGCCTCCTGGCGCCGCACCGGCCCAAGGAGCCCGCGTGGTTCCTGGCCACCGTCGGCGTCTCG
CCCGACCACCAGGGCAAGGGTCTGGGCAGCGCCGTCGTGCTCCCCGGAGTGGAGGCGGCCGAGCGCGCCG
GGGTGCCCGCCTTCCTGGAGACCTCCGCGCCCCGCAACCTCCCCTTCTACGAGCGGCTCGGCTTCACCGT
CACCGCCGACGTCGAGGTGCCCGAAGGACCGCGCACCTGGTGCATGACCCGCAAGCCCGGTGCCGGATCG
GGAGAGGGCAGAGGAAGTCTGCTAACATGCGGTGACGTCGAGGAGAATCCTGGCCCACCGGTCGCCACCA
GCGAGCTGATTAAGGAGAACATGCACATGAAGCTGTACATGGAGGGCACCGTGGACAACCATCACTTCAA
GTGCACATCCGAGGGCGAAGGCAAGCCCTACGAGGGCACCCAGACCATGAGAATCAAGGTGGTCGAGGGC
GGCCCTCTCCCCTTCGCCTTCGACATCCTGGCTACTAGCTTCCTCTACGGCAGCAAGACCTTCATCAACC
ACACCCAGGGCATCCCCGACTTCTTCAAGCAGTCCTTCCCTGAGGGCTTCACATGGGAGAGAGTCACCAC
ATACGAAGACGGGGGCGTGCTGACCGCTACCCAGGACACCAGCCTCCAGGACGGCTGCCTCATCTACAAC
GTCAAGATCAGAGGGGTGAACTTCACATCCAACGGCCCTGTGATGCAGAAGAAAACACTCGGCTGGGAGG
CCTTCACCGAGACGCTGTACCCCGCTGACGGCGGCCTGGAAGGCAGAAACGACATGGCCCTGAAGCTCGT
GGGCGGGAGCCATCTGATCGCAAACATCAAGACCACATATAGATCCAAGAAACCCGCTAAGAACCTCAAG
ATGCCTGGCGTCTACTATGTGGACTACAGACTGGAAAGAATCAAGGAGGCCAACAACGAGACCTACGTCG
AGCAGCACGAGGTGGCAGTGGCCAGATACTGCGACCTCCCTAGCAAACTGGGGCACAAGCTTAATTAAGA
ATTCGTCGAGGGACCTAATAACTTCGTATAGCATACATTATACGAAGTTATACATGTTTAAGGGTTCCGG
TTCCACTAGGTACAATTCGATATCAAGCTTATCGATAATCAACCTCTGGATTACAAAATTTGTGAAAGAT
TGACTGGTATTCTTAACTATGTTGCTCCTTTTACGCTATGTGGATACGCTGCTTTAATGCCTTTGTATCA
TGCTATTGCTTCCCGTATGGCTTTCATTTTCTCCTCCTTGTATAAATCCTGGTTGCTGTCTCTTTATGAG
GAGTTGTGGCCCGTTGTCAGGCAACGTGGCGTGGTGTGCACTGTGTTTGCTGACGCAACCCCCACTGGTT
GGGGCATTGCCACCACCTGTCAGCTCCTTTCCGGGACTTTCGCTTTCCCCCTCCCTATTGCCACGGCGGA
ACTCATCGCCGCCTGCCTTGCCCGCTGCTGGACAGGGGCTCGGCTGTTGGGCACTGACAATTCCGTGGTG
TTGTCGGGGAAATCATCGTCCTTTCCTTGGCTGCTCGCCTGTGTTGCCACCTGGATTCTGCGCGGGACGT
CCTTCTGCTACGTCCCTTCGGCCCTCAATCCAGCGGACCTTCCTTCCCGCGGCCTGCTGCCGGCTCTGCG
GCCTCTTCCGCGTCTTCGCCTTCGCCCTCAGACGAGTCGGATCTCCCTTTGGGCCGCCTCCCCGCATCGA
TACCGTCGACCTCGATCGAGACCTAGAAAAACATGGAGCAATCACAAGTAGCAATACAGCAGCTACCAAT
GCTGATTGTGCCTGGCTAGAAGCACAAGAGGAGGAGGAGGTGGGTTTTCCAGTCACACCTCAGGTACCTT
TAAGACCAATGACTTACAAGGCAGCTGTAGATCTTAGCCACTTTTTAAAAGAAAAGGGGGGACTGGAAGG
GCTAATTCACTCCCAACGAAGACAAGATATCCTTGATCTGTGGATCTACCACACACAAGGCTACTTCCCT
GATTGGCAGAACTACACACCAGGGCCAGGGATCAGATATCCACTGACCTTTGGATGGTGCTACAAGCTAG
TACCAGTTGAGCAAGAGAAGGTAGAAGAAGCCAATGAAGGAGAGAACACCCGCTTGTTACACCCTGTGAG
CCTGCATGGGATGGATGACCCGGAGAGAGAAGTATTAGAGTGGAGGTTTGACAGCCGCCTAGCATTTCAT
CACATGGCCCGAGAGCTGCATCCGGACTGTACTGGGTCTCTCTGGTTAGACCAGATCTGAGCCTGGGAGC
TCTCTGGCTAACTAGGGAACCCACTGCTTAAGCCTCAATAAAGCTTGCCTTGAGTGCTTCAAGTAGTGTG
TGCCCGTCTGTTGTGTGACTCTGGTAACTAGAGATCCCTCAGACCCTTTTAGTCAGTGTGGAAAATCTCT
AGCAGCATGTGAGCAAAAGGCCAGCAAAAGGCCAGGAACCGTAAAAAGGCCGCGTTGCTGGCGTTTTTCC
ATAGGCTCCGCCCCCCTGACGAGCATCACAAAAATCGACGCTCAAGTCAGAGGTGGCGAAACCCGACAGG
ACTATAAAGATACCAGGCGTTTCCCCCTGGAAGCTCCCTCGTGCGCTCTCCTGTTCCGACCCTGCCGCTT
ACCGGATACCTGTCCGCCTTTCTCCCTTCGGGAAGCGTGGCGCTTTCTCATAGCTCACGCTGTAGGTATC
TCAGTTCGGTGTAGGTCGTTCGCTCCAAGCTGGGCTGTGTGCACGAACCCCCCGTTCAGCCCGACCGCTG
CGCCTTATCCGGTAACTATCGTCTTGAGTCCAACCCGGTAAGACACGACTTATCGCCACTGGCAGCAGCC
ACTGGTAACAGGATTAGCAGAGCGAGGTATGTAGGCGGTGCTACAGAGTTCTTGAAGTGGTGGCCTAACT
ACGGCTACACTAGAAGAACAGTATTTGGTATCTGCGCTCTGCTGAAGCCAGTTACCTTCGGAAAAAGAGT
TGGTAGCTCTTGATCCGGCAAACAAACCACCGCTGGTAGCGGTGGTTTTTTTGTTTGCAAGCAGCAGATT
ACGCGCAGAAAAAAAGGATCTCAAGAAGATCCTTTGATCTTTTCTACGGGGTCTGACGCTCAGTGGAACG
AAAACTCACGTTAAGGGATTTTGGTCATGAGATTATCAAAAAGGATCTTCACCTAGATCCTTTTAAATTA
AAAATGAAGTTTTAAATCAATCTAAAGTATATATGAGTAAACTTGGTCTGACAGTTACCAATGCTTAATC
AGTGAGGCACCTATCTCAGCGATCTGTCTATTTCGTTCATCCATAGTTGCCTGACTCCCCGTCGTGTAGA
TAACTACGATACGGGAGGGCTTACCATCTGGCCCCAGTGCTGCAATGATACCGCGAGACCCACGCTCACC
GGCTCCAGATTTATCAGCAATAAACCAGCCAGCCGGAAGGGCCGAGCGCAGAAGTGGTCCTGCAACTTTA
TCCGCCTCCATCCAGTCTATTAATTGTTGCCGGGAAGCTAGAGTAAGTAGTTCGCCAGTTAATAGTTTGC
GCAACGTTGTTGCCATTGCTACAGGCATCGTGGTGTCACGCTCGTCGTTTGGTATGGCTTCATTCAGCTC
CGGTTCCCAACGATCAAGGCGAGTTACATGATCCCCCATGTTGTGCAAAAAAGCGGTTAGCTCCTTCGGT
CCTCCGATCGTTGTCAGAAGTAAGTTGGCCGCAGTGTTATCACTCATGGTTATGGCAGCACTGCATAATT
CTCTTACTGTCATGCCATCCGTAAGATGCTTTTCTGTGACTGGTGAGTACTCAACCAAGTCATTCTGAGA
ATAGTGTATGCGGCGACCGAGTTGCTCTTGCCCGGCGTCAATACGGGATAATACCGCGCCACATAGCAGA
ACTTTAAAAGTGCTCATCATTGGAAAACGTTCTTCGGGGCGAAAACTCTCAAGGATCTTACCGCTGTTGA
GATCCAGTTCGATGTAACCCACTCGTGCACCCAACTGATCTTCAGCATCTTTTACTTTCACCAGCGTTTC
TGGGTGAGCAAAAACAGGAAGGCAAAATGCCGCAAAAAAGGGAATAAGGGCGACACGGAAATGTTGAATA
CTCATACTCTTCCTTTTTCAATATTATTGAAGCATTTATCAGGGTTATTGTCTCATGAGCGGATACATAT
TTGAATGTATTTAGAAAAATAAACAAATAGGGGTTCCGCGCACATTTCCCCGAAAAGTGCCACCTGAC
Features (pLannotate 1.2.2; 23 found; start..end, strand, type, name):
     40..92      -  misc_feature   bom (fragment): basis of mobility region from pBR322
    247..626     +  enhancer       CMV enhancer: human cytomegalovirus immediate early enhancer
    627..826     +  promoter       CMV promoter: human cytomegalovirus (CMV) immediate early promoter
    844..1024    +  LTR            5' LTR (truncated): truncated 5' long terminal repeat (LTR) from HIV-1
   1071..1196    +  misc_feature   HIV-1 Ψ: packaging signal of human immunodeficiency virus type 1
   1180..1518    +  CDS            HIV-1 gag (fragment): gag protein from human immunodeficiency virus 1; gag
   1695..1928    +  misc_feature   RRE: The Rev response element (RRE) of HIV-1 allows for Rev-dependent mRNA export from the nucleus to the cytoplasm.
   2305..2405    +  CDS            Rev (fragment): human immunodeficiency virus 1 (HIV-1) Rev protein; rev; enhances nuclear export of unspliced and incompletely spliced viral mRNAs
   2455..2572    +  misc_feature   cPPT/CTS: central polypurine tract and central termination sequence of HIV-1
   2825..2858    +  protein_bind   loxP: Cre-mediated recombination occurs in the 8-bp core sequence (GCATACAT). Cre recombinase
   2983..3050    +  misc_RNA       tracrRNA (fragment): trans-activating CRISPR RNA for the Streptococcus pyogenes CRISPR/Cas9 system
   3115..4286    +  promoter       EF-1α promoter: strong constitutive promoter for human elongation factor EF-1α
   4298..4894    +  CDS            PuroR: puromycin N-acetyltransferase; pac from Streptomyces alboniger; confers resistance to puromycin
   4970..5668    +  CDS            TagBFP: monomeric blue fluorescent protein mammalian codon-optimized
   5688..5721    +  protein_bind   loxP: Cre-mediated recombination occurs in the 8-bp core sequence (GCATACAT). Cre recombinase
   5754..5777    +  misc_feature   MCS (fragment): pBluescript multiple cloning site
   5777..6365    +  misc_feature   WPRE: woodchuck hepatitis virus posttranscriptional regulatory element
   6366..6385    +  misc_feature   MCS (fragment): pBluescript multiple cloning site
   6387..6887    +  CDS            nef (fragment): NEF_HV1LA - Experimental evidence at protein level: Swiss-Prot protein existence level 1. Extracellular Nef protein targets CD4(+) T-lymphocytes for apoptosis by interacting with CXCR4 surface receptors. From Human immunodeficiency virus type 1 group M subtype B (isolate Lai) (HIV-1).
   6894..7074    +  LTR            5' LTR (truncated): truncated 5' long terminal repeat (LTR) from HIV-1
   7136..7724    -  rep_origin     ori: high-copy-number ColE1/pMB1/pBR322/pUC origin of replication
   7895..8755    -  CDS            AmpR: β-lactamase; bla; confers resistance to ampicillin, carbenicillin, and related antibiotics
   8756..8860    -  promoter       AmpR promoter: bla
