>Addgene plasmid #128758 | pU6-sgRNA EF1Alpha-puro-T2A-BFP.PAPD4-3 | addgene full sequence | sequence record 254920 | Addgene NGS Result
GACATTGATTATTGACTAGTTATTAATAGTAATCAATTACGGGGTCATTAGTTCATAGCCCATATATGGA
GTTCCGCGTTACATAACTTACGGTAAATGGCCCGCCTGGCTGACCGCCCAACGACCCCCGCCCATTGACG
TCAATAATGACGTATGTTCCCATAGTAACGCCAATAGGGACTTTCCATTGACGTCAATGGGTGGAGTATT
TACGGTAAACTGCCCACTTGGCAGTACATCAAGTGTATCATATGCCAAGTACGCCCCCTATTGACGTCAA
TGACGGTAAATGGCCCGCCTGGCATTATGCCCAGTACATGACCTTATGGGACTTTCCTACTTGGCAGTAC
ATCTACGTATTAGTCATCGCTATTACCATGGTGATGCGGTTTTGGCAGTACATCAATGGGCGTGGATAGC
GGTTTGACTCACGGGGATTTCCAAGTCTCCACCCCATTGACGTCAATGGGAGTTTGTTTTGGCACCAAAA
TCAACGGGACTTTCCAAAATGTCGTAACAACTCCGCCCCATTGACGCAAATGGGCGGTAGGCGTGTACGG
TGGGAGGTCTATATAAGCAGCGCGTTTTGCCTGTACTGGGTCTCTCTGGTTAGACCAGATCTGAGCCTGG
GAGCTCTCTGGCTAACTAGGGAACCCACTGCTTAAGCCTCAATAAAGCTTGCCTTGAGTGCTTCAAGTAG
TGTGTGCCCGTCTGTTGTGTGACTCTGGTAACTAGAGATCCCTCAGACCCTTTTAGTCAGTGTGGAAAAT
CTCTAGCAGTGGCGCCCGAACAGGGACTTGAAAGCGAAAGGGAAACCAGAGGAGCTCTCTCGACGCAGGA
CTCGGCTTGCTGAAGCGCGCACGGCAAGAGGCGAGGGGCGGCGACTGGTGAGTACGCCAAAAATTTTGAC
TAGCGGAGGCTAGAAGGAGAGAGATGGGTGCGAGAGCGTCAGTATTAAGCGGGGGAGAATTAGATCGCGA
TGGGAAAAAATTCGGTTAAGGCCAGGGGGAAAGAAAAAATATAAATTAAAACATATAGTATGGGCAAGCA
GGGAGCTAGAACGATTCGCAGTTAATCCTGGCCTGTTAGAAACATCAGAAGGCTGTAGACAAATACTGGG
ACAGCTACAACCATCCCTTCAGACAGGATCAGAAGAACTTAGATCATTATATAATACAGTAGCAACCCTC
TATTGTGTGCATCAAAGGATAGAGATAAAAGACACCAAGGAAGCTTTAGACAAGATAGAGGAAGAGCAAA
ACAAAAGTAAGACCACCGCACAGCAAGCGGCCGGCCGCTGATCTTCAGACCTGGAGGAGGAGATATGAGG
GACAATTGGAGAAGTGAATTATATAAATATAAAGTAGTAAAAATTGAACCATTAGGAGTAGCACCCACCA
AGGCAAAGAGAAGAGTGGTGCAGAGAGAAAAAAGAGCAGTGGGAATAGGAGCTTTGTTCCTTGGGTTCTT
GGGAGCAGCAGGAAGCACTATGGGCGCAGCGTCAATGACGCTGACGGTACAGGCCAGACAATTATTGTCT
GGTATAGTGCAGCAGCAGAACAATTTGCTGAGGGCTATTGAGGCGCAACAGCATCTGTTGCAACTCACAG
TCTGGGGCATCAAGCAGCTCCAGGCAAGAATCCTGGCTGTGGAAAGATACCTAAAGGATCAACAGCTCCT
GGGGATTTGGGGTTGCTCTGGAAAACTCATTTGCACCACTGCTGTGCCTTGGAATGCTAGTTGGAGTAAT
AAATCTCTGGAACAGATTTGGAATCACACGACCTGGATGGAGTGGGACAGAGAAATTAACAATTACACAA
GCTTAATACACTCCTTAATTGAAGAATCGCAAAACCAGCAAGAAAAGAATGAACAAGAATTATTGGAATT
AGATAAATGGGCAAGTTTGTGGAATTGGTTTAACATAACAAATTGGCTGTGGTATATAAAATTATTCATA
ATGATAGTAGGAGGCTTGGTAGGTTTAAGAATAGTTTTTGCTGTACTTTCTATAGTGAATAGAGTTAGGC
AGGGATATTCACCATTATCGTTTCAGACCCACCTCCCAACCCCGAGGGGACCCGACAGGCCCGAAGGAAT
AGAAGAAGAAGGTGGAGAGAGAGACAGAGACAGATCCATTCGATTAGTGAACGGATCGGCACTGCGTGCG
CCAATTCTGCAGACAAATGGCAGTATTCATCCACAATTTTAAAAGAAAAGGGGGGATTGGGGGGTACAGT
GCAGGGGAAAGAATAGTAGACATAATAGCAACAGACATACAAACTAAAGAATTACAAAAACAAATTACAA
AAATTCAAAATTTTCGGGTTTATTACAGGGACAGCAGAGATCCAGTTTGGTTAGTACCGGGCCCGCTCTA
GAGATCCGACGCGCCATCTCTAGGCCCGCGCCGGCCCCCTCGCACGGACTTGTGGGAGAAGCTCGGCTAC
TCCCCTGCCCCGGTTAATTTGCATATAATATTTCCTAGTAACTATAGAGGCTTAATGTGCGATAAAAGAC
AGATAATCTGTTCTTTTTAATACTAGCTACATTTTACATGATAGGCTTGGATTTCTATAACTTCGTATAG
CATACATTATACGAAGTTATAAACAGCACAAAAGGAAACTCACCCTAACTGTAAAGTAATTGTGTGTTTT
GAGACTATAAGTATCCCTTGGAGAACCACCTTGTTGGCCCGGATGAGAATAGGCAGGTTTAAGAGCTAAG
CTGGAAACAGCATAGCAAGTTTAAATAAGGCTAGTCCGTTATCAACTTGAAAAAGTGGCACCGAGTCGGT
GCTTTTTTTCTCGAGTACTAGGATCCATTAGGCGGCCGCGTGGATAACCGTATTACCGCCATGCATGTGC
CCGTCAGTGGGCAGAGCGCACATCGCCCACAGTCCCCGAGAAGTTGGGGGGAGGGGTCGGCAATTGAACC
GGTGCCTAGAGAAGGTGGCGCGGGGTAAACTGGGAAAGTGATGTCGTGTACTGGCTCCGCCTTTTTCCCG
AGGGTGGGGGAGAACCGTATATAAGTGCAGTAGTCGCCGTGAACGTTCTTTTTCGCAACGGGTTTGCCGC
CAGAACACAGGTAAGTGCCGTGTGTGGTTCCCGCGGGCCTGGCCTCTTTACGGGTTATGGCCCTTGCGTG
CCTTGAATTACTTCCACCTGGCTGCAGTACGTGATTCTTGATCCCGAGCTTCGGGTTGGAAGTGGGTGGG
AGAGTTCGAGGCCTTGCGCTTAAGGAGCCCCTTCGCCTCGTGCTTGAGTTGAGGCCTGGCCTGGGCGCTG
GGGCCGCCGCGTGCGAATCTGGTGGCACCTTCGCGCCTGTCTCGCTGCTTTCGATAAGTCTCTAGCCATT
TAAAATTTTTGATGACCTGCTGCGACGCTTTTTTTCTGGCAAGATAGTCTTGTAAATGCGGGCCAAGATC
TGCACACTGGTATTTCGGTTTTTGGGGCCGCGGGCGGCGACGGGGCCCGTGCGTCCCAGCGCACATGTTC
GGCGAGGCGGGGCCTGCGAGCGCGGCCACCGAGAATCGGACGGGGGTAGTCTCAAGCTGGCCGGCCTGCT
CTGGTGCCTGGCCTCGCGCCGCCGTGTATCGCCCCGCCCTGGGCGGCAAGGCTGGCCCGGTCGGCACCAG
TTGCGTGAGCGGAAAGATGGCCGCTTCCCGGCCCTGCTGCAGGGAGCTCAAAATGGAGGACGCGGCGCTC
GGGAGAGCGGGCGGGTGAGTCACCCACACAAAGGAAAAGGGCCTTTCCGTCCTCAGCCGTCGCTTCATGT
GACTCCACGGAGTACCGGGCGCCGTCCAGGCACCTCGATTAGTTCTCGCGCTTTTGGAGTACGTCGTCTT
TAGGTTGGGGGGAGGGGTTTTATGCGATGGAGTTTCCCCACACTGAGTGGGTGGAGACTGAAGTTAGGCC
AGCTTGGCACTTGATGTAATTCTCCTTGGAATTTGCCCTTTTTGAGTTTGGATCTTGGTTCATTCTCAAG
CCTCAGACAGTGGTTCAAAGTTTTTTTCTTCCATTTCAGGTGTCGTGAGCTAGCCCACCATGACCGAGTA
CAAGCCCACGGTGCGCCTCGCCACCCGCGACGACGTCCCCCGGGCCGTACGCACCCTCGCCGCCGCGTTC
GCCGACTACCCCGCCACGCGCCACACCGTCGACCCGGACCGCCACATCGAGCGGGTCACCGAGCTGCAAG
AACTCTTCCTCACGCGCGTCGGGCTCGACATCGGCAAGGTGTGGGTCGCGGACGACGGCGCCGCGGTGGC
GGTCTGGACCACGCCGGAGAGCGTCGAAGCGGGGGCGGTGTTCGCCGAGATCGGCCCGCGCATGGCCGAG
TTGAGCGGTTCCCGGCTGGCCGCGCAGCAACAGATGGAAGGCCTCCTGGCGCCGCACCGGCCCAAGGAGC
CCGCGTGGTTCCTGGCCACCGTCGGCGTCTCGCCCGACCACCAGGGCAAGGGTCTGGGCAGCGCCGTCGT
GCTCCCCGGAGTGGAGGCGGCCGAGCGCGCCGGGGTGCCCGCCTTCCTGGAGACCTCCGCGCCCCGCAAC
CTCCCCTTCTACGAGCGGCTCGGCTTCACCGTCACCGCCGACGTCGAGGTGCCCGAAGGACCGCGCACCT
GGTGCATGACCCGCAAGCCCGGTGCCGGATCGGGAGAGGGCAGAGGAAGTCTGCTAACATGCGGTGACGT
CGAGGAGAATCCTGGCCCACCGGTCGCCACCAGCGAGCTGATTAAGGAGAACATGCACATGAAGCTGTAC
ATGGAGGGCACCGTGGACAACCATCACTTCAAGTGCACATCCGAGGGCGAAGGCAAGCCCTACGAGGGCA
CCCAGACCATGAGAATCAAGGTGGTCGAGGGCGGCCCTCTCCCCTTCGCCTTCGACATCCTGGCTACTAG
CTTCCTCTACGGCAGCAAGACCTTCATCAACCACACCCAGGGCATCCCCGACTTCTTCAAGCAGTCCTTC
CCTGAGGGCTTCACATGGGAGAGAGTCACCACATACGAAGACGGGGGCGTGCTGACCGCTACCCAGGACA
CCAGCCTCCAGGACGGCTGCCTCATCTACAACGTCAAGATCAGAGGGGTGAACTTCACATCCAACGGCCC
TGTGATGCAGAAGAAAACACTCGGCTGGGAGGCCTTCACCGAGACGCTGTACCCCGCTGACGGCGGCCTG
GAAGGCAGAAACGACATGGCCCTGAAGCTCGTGGGCGGGAGCCATCTGATCGCAAACATCAAGACCACAT
ATAGATCCAAGAAACCCGCTAAGAACCTCAAGATGCCTGGCGTCTACTATGTGGACTACAGACTGGAAAG
AATCAAGGAGGCCAACAACGAGACCTACGTCGAGCAGCACGAGGTGGCAGTGGCCAGATACTGCGACCTC
CCTAGCAAACTGGGGCACAAGCTTAATTAAGAATTCGTCGAGGGACCTAATAACTTCGTATAGCATACAT
TATACGAAGTTATACATGTTTAAGGGTTCCGGTTCCACTAGGTACAATTCGATATCAAGCTTATCGATAA
TCAACCTCTGGATTACAAAATTTGTGAAAGATTGACTGGTATTCTTAACTATGTTGCTCCTTTTACGCTA
TGTGGATACGCTGCTTTAATGCCTTTGTATCATGCTATTGCTTCCCGTATGGCTTTCATTTTCTCCTCCT
TGTATAAATCCTGGTTGCTGTCTCTTTATGAGGAGTTGTGGCCCGTTGTCAGGCAACGTGGCGTGGTGTG
CACTGTGTTTGCTGACGCAACCCCCACTGGTTGGGGCATTGCCACCACCTGTCAGCTCCTTTCCGGGACT
TTCGCTTTCCCCCTCCCTATTGCCACGGCGGAACTCATCGCCGCCTGCCTTGCCCGCTGCTGGACAGGGG
CTCGGCTGTTGGGCACTGACAATTCCGTGGTGTTGTCGGGGAAATCATCGTCCTTTCCTTGGCTGCTCGC
CTGTGTTGCCACCTGGATTCTGCGCGGGACGTCCTTCTGCTACGTCCCTTCGGCCCTCAATCCAGCGGAC
CTTCCTTCCCGCGGCCTGCTGCCGGCTCTGCGGCCTCTTCCGCGTCTTCGCCTTCGCCCTCAGACGAGTC
GGATCTCCCTTTGGGCCGCCTCCCCGCATCGATACCGTCGACCTCGATCGAGACCTAGAAAAACATGGAG
CAATCACAAGTAGCAATACAGCAGCTACCAATGCTGATTGTGCCTGGCTAGAAGCACAAGAGGAGGAGGA
GGTGGGTTTTCCAGTCACACCTCAGGTACCTTTAAGACCAATGACTTACAAGGCAGCTGTAGATCTTAGC
CACTTTTTAAAAGAAAAGGGGGGACTGGAAGGGCTAATTCACTCCCAACGAAGACAAGATATCCTTGATC
TGTGGATCTACCACACACAAGGCTACTTCCCTGATTGGCAGAACTACACACCAGGGCCAGGGATCAGATA
TCCACTGACCTTTGGATGGTGCTACAAGCTAGTACCAGTTGAGCAAGAGAAGGTAGAAGAAGCCAATGAA
GGAGAGAACACCCGCTTGTTACACCCTGTGAGCCTGCATGGGATGGATGACCCGGAGAGAGAAGTATTAG
AGTGGAGGTTTGACAGCCGCCTAGCATTTCATCACATGGCCCGAGAGCTGCATCCGGACTGTACTGGGTC
TCTCTGGTTAGACCAGATCTGAGCCTGGGAGCTCTCTGGCTAACTAGGGAACCCACTGCTTAAGCCTCAA
TAAAGCTTGCCTTGAGTGCTTCAAGTAGTGTGTGCCCGTCTGTTGTGTGACTCTGGTAACTAGAGATCCC
TCAGACCCTTTTAGTCAGTGTGGAAAATCTCTAGCAGCATGTGAGCAAAAGGCCAGCAAAAGGCCAGGAA
CCGTAAAAAGGCCGCGTTGCTGGCGTTTTTCCATAGGCTCCGCCCCCCTGACGAGCATCACAAAAATCGA
CGCTCAAGTCAGAGGTGGCGAAACCCGACAGGACTATAAAGATACCAGGCGTTTCCCCCTGGAAGCTCCC
TCGTGCGCTCTCCTGTTCCGACCCTGCCGCTTACCGGATACCTGTCCGCCTTTCTCCCTTCGGGAAGCGT
GGCGCTTTCTCATAGCTCACGCTGTAGGTATCTCAGTTCGGTGTAGGTCGTTCGCTCCAAGCTGGGCTGT
GTGCACGAACCCCCCGTTCAGCCCGACCGCTGCGCCTTATCCGGTAACTATCGTCTTGAGTCCAACCCGG
TAAGACACGACTTATCGCCACTGGCAGCAGCCACTGGTAACAGGATTAGCAGAGCGAGGTATGTAGGCGG
TGCTACAGAGTTCTTGAAGTGGTGGCCTAACTACGGCTACACTAGAAGAACAGTATTTGGTATCTGCGCT
CTGCTGAAGCCAGTTACCTTCGGAAAAAGAGTTGGTAGCTCTTGATCCGGCAAACAAACCACCGCTGGTA
GCGGTGGTTTTTTTGTTTGCAAGCAGCAGATTACGCGCAGAAAAAAAGGATCTCAAGAAGATCCTTTGAT
CTTTTCTACGGGGTCTGACGCTCAGTGGAACGAAAACTCACGTTAAGGGATTTTGGTCATGAGATTATCA
AAAAGGATCTTCACCTAGATCCTTTTAAATTAAAAATGAAGTTTTAAATCAATCTAAAGTATATATGAGT
AAACTTGGTCTGACAGTTACCAATGCTTAATCAGTGAGGCACCTATCTCAGCGATCTGTCTATTTCGTTC
ATCCATAGTTGCCTGACTCCCCGTCGTGTAGATAACTACGATACGGGAGGGCTTACCATCTGGCCCCAGT
GCTGCAATGATACCGCGAGACCCACGCTCACCGGCTCCAGATTTATCAGCAATAAACCAGCCAGCCGGAA
GGGCCGAGCGCAGAAGTGGTCCTGCAACTTTATCCGCCTCCATCCAGTCTATTAATTGTTGCCGGGAAGC
TAGAGTAAGTAGTTCGCCAGTTAATAGTTTGCGCAACGTTGTTGCCATTGCTACAGGCATCGTGGTGTCA
CGCTCGTCGTTTGGTATGGCTTCATTCAGCTCCGGTTCCCAACGATCAAGGCGAGTTACATGATCCCCCA
TGTTGTGCAAAAAAGCGGTTAGCTCCTTCGGTCCTCCGATCGTTGTCAGAAGTAAGTTGGCCGCAGTGTT
ATCACTCATGGTTATGGCAGCACTGCATAATTCTCTTACTGTCATGCCATCCGTAAGATGCTTTTCTGTG
ACTGGTGAGTACTCAACCAAGTCATTCTGAGAATAGTGTATGCGGCGACCGAGTTGCTCTTGCCCGGCGT
CAATACGGGATAATACCGCGCCACATAGCAGAACTTTAAAAGTGCTCATCATTGGAAAACGTTCTTCGGG
GCGAAAACTCTCAAGGATCTTACCGCTGTTGAGATCCAGTTCGATGTAACCCACTCGTGCACCCAACTGA
TCTTCAGCATCTTTTACTTTCACCAGCGTTTCTGGGTGAGCAAAAACAGGAAGGCAAAATGCCGCAAAAA
AGGGAATAAGGGCGACACGGAAATGTTGAATACTCATACTCTTCCTTTTTCAATATTATTGAAGCATTTA
TCAGGGTTATTGTCTCATGAGCGGATACATATTTGAATGTATTTAGAAAAATAAACAAATAGGGGTTCCG
CGCACATTTCCCCGAAAAGTGCCACCTGACGTCGACGGATCGGGAGATCTCCCGATCCCCTATGGTGCAC
TCTCAGTACAATCTGCTCTGATGCCGCATAGTTAAGCCAGTATCTGCTCCCTGCTTGTGTGTTGGAGGTC
GCTGAGTAGTGCGCGAGCAAAATTTAAGCTACAACAAGGCAAGGCTTGACCGACAATTGCATGAAGAATC
TGCTTAGGGTTAGGCGTTTTGCGCTGCTTCGCGATGTACGGGCCAGATATACGCGTT
Features (pLannotate 1.2.2; 23 found; start..end, strand, type, name):
      1..380     +  enhancer       CMV enhancer: human cytomegalovirus immediate early enhancer
    381..580     +  promoter       CMV promoter: human cytomegalovirus (CMV) immediate early promoter
    598..778     +  LTR            5' LTR (truncated): truncated 5' long terminal repeat (LTR) from HIV-1
    825..950     +  misc_feature   HIV-1 Ψ: packaging signal of human immunodeficiency virus type 1
    934..1272    +  CDS            HIV-1 gag (fragment): gag protein from human immunodeficiency virus 1; gag
   1447..1680    +  misc_feature   RRE: The Rev response element (RRE) of HIV-1 allows for Rev-dependent mRNA export from the nucleus to the cytoplasm.
   2057..2157    +  CDS            Rev (fragment): human immunodeficiency virus 1 (HIV-1) Rev protein; rev; enhances nuclear export of unspliced and incompletely spliced viral mRNAs
   2207..2324    +  misc_feature   cPPT/CTS: central polypurine tract and central termination sequence of HIV-1
   2577..2610    +  protein_bind   loxP: Cre-mediated recombination occurs in the 8-bp core sequence (GCATACAT). Cre recombinase
   2735..2802    +  misc_RNA       tracrRNA (fragment): trans-activating CRISPR RNA for the Streptococcus pyogenes CRISPR/Cas9 system
   2867..4038    +  promoter       EF-1α promoter: strong constitutive promoter for human elongation factor EF-1α
   4050..4646    +  CDS            PuroR: puromycin N-acetyltransferase; pac from Streptomyces alboniger; confers resistance to puromycin
   4722..5420    +  CDS            TagBFP: monomeric blue fluorescent protein mammalian codon-optimized
   5440..5473    +  protein_bind   loxP: Cre-mediated recombination occurs in the 8-bp core sequence (GCATACAT). Cre recombinase
   5506..5529    +  misc_feature   MCS (fragment): pBluescript multiple cloning site
   5529..6117    +  misc_feature   WPRE: woodchuck hepatitis virus posttranscriptional regulatory element
   6118..6137    +  misc_feature   MCS (fragment): pBluescript multiple cloning site
   6139..6639    +  CDS            nef (fragment): NEF_HV1LA - Experimental evidence at protein level: Swiss-Prot protein existence level 1. Extracellular Nef protein targets CD4(+) T-lymphocytes for apoptosis by interacting with CXCR4 surface receptors. From Human immunodeficiency virus type 1 group M subtype B (isolate Lai) (HIV-1).
   6646..6826    +  LTR            5' LTR (truncated): truncated 5' long terminal repeat (LTR) from HIV-1
   6888..7476    -  rep_origin     ori: high-copy-number ColE1/pMB1/pBR322/pUC origin of replication
   7647..8507    -  CDS            AmpR: β-lactamase; bla; confers resistance to ampicillin, carbenicillin, and related antibiotics
   8508..8612    -  promoter       AmpR promoter: bla
   8671..8723    -  misc_feature   bom (fragment): basis of mobility region from pBR322
