[The description below was written by a language model from this plasmid's Addgene catalogue record and pLannotate feature annotations shown in this document.]
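Description:
pU6-sgRNA EF1Alpha-puro-T2A-BFP.PAPD4-3 is a lentiviral single-guide RNA expression plasmid built on a pSICO-derived backbone of about 8.9 kb. It delivers the third of a set of guides against human PAPD4 (now TENT2, also called GLD2) for CRISPR interference. In bacteria it is maintained through a ColE1/pUC-type origin and selected with ampicillin via β-lactamase; the catalogue lists it as low copy even though the annotated origin is of the high-copy class. The viral portion is a hybrid CMV enhancer/promoter fused to a truncated HIV-1 5' LTR, followed by the Ψ packaging signal with a gag fragment, the Rev response element, the cPPT/CTS, a WPRE and a truncated 3' LTR. This arrangement lets the genomic RNA be transcribed in packaging cells, encapsidated and integrated into target cells when packaging functions are supplied in trans.

The payload has two transcription units. According to the catalogue, a mouse U6 promoter drives the sgRNA, with the targeting sequence cloned between BstXI and BlpI sites. The feature tables do not annotate the U6 promoter itself but do detect the S. pyogenes guide scaffold (labelled as a tracrRNA fragment) at the expected position. Downstream, the EF-1α promoter expresses puromycin N-acetyltransferase and TagBFP, linked by a T2A peptide according to the plasmid name, so transduced cells can be drug-selected and tracked by blue fluorescence. Two loxP sites flank the guide scaffold and marker cassette, so Cre could in principle excise that region, though the record states no such use. The plasmid encodes no Cas9, so knockdown requires cells that separately express a dCas9-based repressor. The depositor and sequencing-derived records differ by only 11 nt in length and yield the same set of annotated features.
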