Addgene plasmid #128758: pU6-sgRNA EF1Alpha-puro-T2A-BFP.PAPD4-3
Purpose: Expresses PAPD4 gRNA for CRISPRi
Depositing lab: David Bartel. Depositing organization: Whitehead Institute for Biomedical Research. Publication: A Network of Noncoding Regulatory RNAs Acts in the Mammalian Brain. Kleaveland B, Shi CY, Stefano J, Bartel DP. Cell. 2018 Jul 12;174(2):350-362.e17. doi: 10.1016/j.cell.2018.05.022. Epub 2018 Jun 7. PubMed 29887379.
Backbone
  Vector backbone: pSICO derivative
  Backbone size w/o insert (bp): 8888
  Total vector size (bp): 8888
  Vector type: Mammalian Expression, Lentiviral, CRISPR
  Selectable markers: Puromycin
Growth in bacteria
  Bacterial resistance: Ampicillin, 100 μg/mL
  Growth temperature: 30°C
  Growth strain: NEB Stable
  Copy number: Low Copy
Gene/Insert
  Gene/Insert name: PAPD4 sgRNA #3
  gRNA/shRNA sequence: GCCCGGATGAGAATAGGCAG
  Species: H. sapiens (human)
  Entrez Gene: TENT2 (a.k.a. APD4, GLD2, PAPD4, TUT2)
  Promoter: mU6
  Cloning method: Restriction Enzyme; 5′ cloning site BstXI (not destroyed); 3′ cloning site BlpI (not destroyed)
  Sequencing primers: 5′ mU6-F
Terms and licenses: Academic/Nonprofit Terms; Industry Terms: Not Available to Industry
How to cite: pU6-sgRNA EF1Alpha-puro-T2A-BFP.PAPD4-3 was a gift from David Bartel (Addgene plasmid # 128758 ; http://n2t.net/addgene:128758 ; RRID:Addgene_128758)
